Addgene plasmid #81397: pDONR223_ACTG1_p.K61E
Purpose: Gateway Donor vector containing ACTG1 , part of the Target Accelerator Plasmid Collection.
Depositing lab: Jesse Boehm & William Hahn & David Root. Depositing organization: Broad Institute. Publication: Systematic Functional Interrogation of Rare Cancer Variants Identifies Oncogenic Alleles. Kim E, Ilic N, Shrestha Y, Zou L, Kamburov A, Zhu C, Yang X, Lubonja R, Tran N, Nguyen C, Lawrence MS, Piccioni F, Bagul M, Doench JG, Chouinard CR, Wu X, Hogstrom L, Natoli T, Tamayo P, Horn H, Corsello SM, Lage K, Root DE, Subramanian A, Golub TR, Getz G, Boehm JS, Hahn WC. Cancer Discov. 2016 Jul;6(7):714-26. doi: 10.1158/2159-8290.CD-16-0160. Epub 2016 May 4. PubMed 27147599.
Backbone
  Vector backbone: pDONR223
  Backbone manufacturer: Invitrogen
  Backbone size w/o insert (bp): 2790
  Vector type: Gateway Entry vector
Growth in bacteria
  Bacterial resistance: Spectinomycin, 50 μg/mL
  Growth temperature: 37°C
  Growth strain: DH5alpha
  Copy number: High Copy
Gene/Insert
  Gene/Insert name: ACTG1
  Species: H. sapiens (human)
  Mutation: K61E; H88Y; p.374_375delCF-insSS
  GenBank ID: NM_001614.3
  Entrez Gene: ACTG1 (a.k.a. ACT, ACTG, DFNA20, DFNA26, HEL-176)
  Promoter: None
  Cloning method: Gateway Cloning
  Sequencing primers: 5′ M13pUC-fwd; 3′ M13-Rev
Terms and licenses: Academic/Nonprofit Terms; Industry Terms: Not Available to Industry
Depositor comments: Open state: NO stop codon immediately follows insert
How to cite: pDONR223_ACTG1_p.K61E was a gift from Jesse Boehm & William Hahn & David Root (Addgene plasmid # 81397 ; http://n2t.net/addgene:81397 ; RRID:Addgene_81397)
