[The description below was written by a language model from this plasmid's Addgene catalogue record and pLannotate feature annotations shown in this document.]
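Description:
pDONR223_ACTG1_p.K61E is a Gateway entry clone built on the Invitrogen pDONR223 backbone and belongs to the Target Accelerator Plasmid Collection of cancer-associated gene variants. It is a small bacterial plasmid of about 3.9 kb, maintained at high copy number in E. coli through a ColE1/pUC-type origin. Selection is with spectinomycin, conferred by the aadA (SmR) aminoglycoside adenylyltransferase gene, which sits downstream of a fragment of the class 1 integron Pc promoter. The annotation also picks up short remnants of lacZα, lacI and a gentamicin resistance gene, and rrnB T1 and T2 terminators that help insulate the cloning region from read-through transcription.

The insert is the human ACTG1 open reading frame, encoding cytoplasmic gamma-actin. The automated annotation matches it to the bovine protein, which reflects how highly conserved actins are. The clone is named for the K61E substitution, but the record also lists H88Y and a C-terminal change replacing residues 374–375 (CF to SS), so it differs from the reference at more than the named position. The ORF is flanked by two attL recombination sites (annotated as attL3 and attL2), which allow LR Clonase transfer into any compatible destination vector.

The entry clone has no promoter driving the insert; a T7 promoter lies outside the attL-flanked region, facing the insert. The ORF is in the "open" configuration, with no stop codon directly after the coding sequence, so C-terminal tags can be fused from the destination vector. Its intended use is as a shuttle source for expression constructs in functional studies of rare cancer variants.
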