Features (pLannotate 1.2.2; 12 found; start..end, strand, type, name):
     38..74      -  CDS            lacZα (fragment): LacZα fragment of β-galactosidase; lacZ fragment
     91..186     +  protein_bind   attL3: mutant version of attL; recombination site for the Gateway® LR reaction LR Clonase™
    192..1310    +  CDS            ACTG1: ACTG_BOVIN - Also known as ACTG. Experimental evidence at protein level: Swiss-Prot protein existence level 1. Actins are highly conserved proteins that are involved in various types of cell motility and are ubiquitously expressed in all eukaryotic cells. From Bos taurus (Bovine).
   1317..1416    -  protein_bind   attL2: mutant version of attL; recombination site for the Gateway® LR reaction LR Clonase™
   1434..1452    -  promoter       T7 promoter: promoter for bacteriophage T7 RNA polymerase
   1642..1665    +  promoter       Pc promoter (fragment): intI1 (promoter lies within the coding sequence); class 1 integron promoter
   1841..1897    +  CDS            GmR (fragment): gentamycin acetyltransferase; aacC1; confers resistance to gentamycin
   1904..2695    +  CDS            SmR: aminoglycoside adenylyltransferase (Murphy, 1985); aadA; confers resistance to spectinomycin and streptomycin
   2788..3376    +  rep_origin     ori: high-copy-number ColE1/pMB1/pBR322/pUC origin of replication
   3559..3651    +  CDS            lacI (fragment): lac repressor; lacI; The lac repressor binds to the lac operator to inhibit transcription in E. coli. This inhibition can be relieved by adding lactose or isopropyl-β-D-thiogalactopyranoside (IPTG).
   3706..3733    -  terminator     rrnB T2 terminator: transcription terminator T2 from the E. coli rrnB gene
   3865..3908    +  terminator     rrnB T1 terminator: Escherichia coli rrnB; transcription terminator T1 from the E. coli rrnB gene
>Addgene plasmid #81397 | pDONR223_ACTG1_p.K61E | addgene full sequence | sequence record 167905 | Addgene NGS Result
GGCAGTTCCCTACTCTCGCGTTAACGCTAGCATGGATGTTTTCCCAGTCACGACGTTGTAAAACGACGGC
CAGTCTTAAGCTCGGGCCCCAAATAATGATTTTATTTTGACTGATAGTGACCTGTTCGTTGCAACAAATT
GATGAGCAATGCTTTTTTATAATGCCAACTTTGTACAAAAAAGTTGGCACCATGGAAGAAGAGATCGCCG
CGCTGGTCATTGACAATGGCTCCGGCATGTGCAAAGCTGGTTTTGCTGGGGACGACGCTCCCCGAGCCGT
GTTTCCTTCCATCGTCGGGCGCCCCAGACACCAGGGCGTCATGGTGGGCATGGGCCAGAAGGACTCCTAC
GTGGGCGACGAGGCCCAGAGCGAGCGTGGCATCCTGACCCTGAAGTACCCCATTGAGCATGGCATCGTCA
CCAACTGGGACGACATGGAGAAGATCTGGCACTACACCTTCTACAACGAGCTGCGCGTGGCCCCGGAGGA
GCACCCAGTGCTGCTGACCGAGGCCCCCCTGAACCCCAAGGCCAACAGAGAGAAGATGACTCAGATTATG
TTTGAGACCTTCAACACCCCGGCCATGTACGTGGCCATCCAGGCCGTGCTGTCCCTCTACGCCTCTGGGC
GCACCACTGGCATTGTCATGGACTCTGGAGACGGGGTCACCCACACGGTGCCCATCTACGAGGGCTACGC
CCTCCCCCACGCCATCCTGCGTCTGGACCTGGCTGGCCGGGACCTGACCGACTACCTCATGAAGATCCTC
ACTGAGCGAGGCTACAGCTTCACCACCACGGCCGAGCGGGAAATCGTGCGCGACATCAAGGAGAAGCTGT
GCTACGTCGCCCTGGACTTCGAGCAGGAGATGGCCACCGCCGCATCCTCCTCTTCTCTGGAGAAGAGCTA
CGAGCTGCCCGATGGCCAGGTCATCACCATTGGCAATGAGCGGTTCCGGTGTCCGGAGGCGCTGTTCCAG
CCTTCCTTCCTGGGTATGGAATCTTGCGGCATCCACGAGACCACCTTCAACTCCATCATGAAGTGTGACG
TGGACATCCGCAAAGACCTGTACGCCAACACGGTGCTGTCGGGCGGCACCACCATGTACCCGGGCATTGC
CGACAGGATGCAGAAGGAGATCACCGCCCTGGCGCCCAGCACCATGAAGATCAAGATCATCGCACCCCCA
GAGCGCAAGTACTCGGTGTGGATCGGTGGCTCCATCCTGGCCTCACTGTCCACCTTCCAGCAGATGTGGA
TTAGCAAGCAGGAGTACGACGAGTCGGGCCCCTCCATCGTCCACCGCAAATCTTCTACCCAACTTTCTTG
TACAAAGTTGGCATTATAAGAAAGCATTGCTTATCAATTTGTTGCAACGAACAGGTCACTATCAGTCAAA
ATAAAATCATTATTTGCCATCCAGCTGATATCCCCTATAGTGAGTCGTATTACATGGTCATAGCTGTTTC
CTGGCAGCTCTGGCCCGTGTCTCAAAATCTCTGATGTTACATTGCACAAGATAAAAATATATCATCATGC
CTCCTCTAGACCAGCCAGGACAGAAATGCCTCGACTTCGCTGCTACCCAAGGTTGCCGGGTGACGCACAC
CGTGGAAACGGATGAAGGCACGAACCCAGTGGACATAAGCCTGTTCGGTTCGTAAGCTGTAATGCAAGTA
GCGTATGCGCTCACGCAACTGGTCCAGAACCTTGACCGAACGCAGCGGTGGTAACGGCGCAGTGGCGGTT
TTCATGGCTTGTTATGACTGTTTTTTTGGGGTACAGTCTATGCCTCGGGCATCCAAGCAGCAAGCGCGTT
ACGCCGTGGGTCGATGTTTGATGTTATGGAGCAGCAACGATGTTACGCAGCAGGGCAGTCGCCCTAAAAC
AAAGTTAAACATTATGAGGGAAGCGGTGATCGCCGAAGTATCGACTCAACTATCAGAGGTAGTTGGCGTC
ATCGAGCGCCATCTCGAACCGACGTTGCTGGCCGTACATTTGTACGGCTCCGCAGTGGATGGCGGCCTGA
AGCCACACAGTGATATTGATTTGCTGGTTACGGTGACCGTAAGGCTTGATGAAACAACGCGGCGAGCTTT
GATCAACGACCTTTTGGAAACTTCGGCTTCCCCTGGAGAGAGCGAGATTCTCCGCGCTGTAGAAGTCACC
ATTGTTGTGCACGACGACATCATTCCGTGGCGTTATCCAGCTAAGCGCGAACTGCAATTTGGAGAATGGC
AGCGCAATGACATTCTTGCAGGTATCTTCGAGCCAGCCACGATCGACATTGATCTGGCTATCTTGCTGAC
AAAAGCAAGAGAACATAGCGTTGCCTTGGTAGGTCCAGCGGCGGAGGAACTCTTTGATCCGGTTCCTGAA
CAGGATCTATTTGAGGCGCTAAATGAAACCTTAACGCTATGGAACTCGCCGCCCGACTGGGCTGGCGATG
AGCGAAATGTAGTGCTTACGTTGTCCCGCATTTGGTACAGCGCAGTAACCGGCAAAATCGCGCCGAAGGA
TGTCGCTGCCGACTGGGCAATGGAGCGCCTGCCGGCCCAGTATCAGCCCGTCATACTTGAAGCTAGACAG
GCTTATCTTGGACAAGAAGAAGATCGCTTGGCCTCGCGCGCAGATCAGTTGGAAGAATTTGTCCACTACG
TGAAAGGCGAGATCACCAAGGTAGTCGGCAAATAACCCTCGAGCCACCCATGACCAAAATCCCTTAACGT
GAGTTACGCGTCGTTCCACTGAGCGTCAGACCCCGTAGAAAAGATCAAAGGATCTTCTTGAGATCCTTTT
TTTCTGCGCGTAATCTGCTGCTTGCAAACAAAAAAACCACCGCTACCAGCGGTGGTTTGTTTGCCGGATC
AAGAGCTACCAACTCTTTTTCCGAAGGTAACTGGCTTCAGCAGAGCGCAGATACCAAATACTGTTCTTCT
AGTGTAGCCGTAGTTAGGCCACCACTTCAAGAACTCTGTAGCACCGCCTACATACCTCGCTCTGCTAATC
CTGTTACCAGTGGCTGCTGCCAGTGGCGATAAGTCGTGTCTTACCGGGTTGGACTCAAGACGATAGTTAC
CGGATAAGGCGCAGCGGTCGGGCTGAACGGGGGGTTCGTGCACACAGCCCAGCTTGGAGCGAACGACCTA
CACCGAACTGAGATACCTACAGCGTGAGCTATGAGAAAGCGCCACGCTTCCCGAAGGGAGAAAGGCGGAC
AGGTATCCGGTAAGCGGCAGGGTCGGAACAGGAGAGCGCACGAGGGAGCTTCCAGGGGGAAACGCCTGGT
ATCTTTATAGTCCTGTCGGGTTTCGCCACCTCTGACTTGAGCGTCGATTTTTGTGATGCTCGTCAGGGGG
GCGGAGCCTATGGAAAAACGCCAGCAACGCGGCCTTTTTACGGTTCCTGGCCTTTTGCTGGCCTTTTGCT
CACATGTTCTTTCCTGCGTTATCCCCTGATTCTGTGGATAACCGTATTACCGCCTTTGAGTGAGCTGATA
CCGCTCGCCGCAGCCGAACGACCGAGCGCAGCGAGTCAGTGAGCGAGGAAGCGGAAGAGCGCCCAATACG
CAAACCGCCTCTCCCCGCGCGTTGGCCGATTCATTAATGCAGCTGGCACGACAGGTTTCCCGACTGGAAA
GCGGGCAGTGAGCGCAACGCAATTAATACGCGTACCGCTAGCCAGGAAGAGTTTGTAGAAACGCAAAAAG
GCCATCCGTCAGGATGGCCTTCTGCTTAGTTTGATGCCTGGCAGTTTATGGCGGGCGTCCTGCCCGCCAC
CCTCCGGGCCGTTGCTTCACAACGTTCAAATCCGCTCCCGGCGGATTTGTCCTACTCAGGAGAGCGTTCA
CCGACAAACAACAGATAAAACGAAAGGCCCAGTCTTCCGACTGAGCCTTTCGTTTTATTTGATGCCT
