>Addgene plasmid #81397 | pDONR223_ACTG1_p.K61E | depositor partial sequence | sequence record 154716 | Insert sequence
ATGGAAGAAGAGATCGCCGCGCTGGTCATTGACAATGGCTCCGGCATGTGCAAAGCTGGTTTTGCTGGGG
ACGACGCTCCCCGAGCCGTGTTTCCTTCCATCGTCGGGCGCCCCAGACACCAGGGCGTCATGGTGGGCAT
GGGCCAGAAGGACTCCTACGTGGGCGACGAGGCCCAGAGCGAGCGTGGCATCCTGACCCTGAAGTACCCC
ATTGAGCATGGCATCGTCACCAACTGGGACGACATGGAGAAGATCTGGCACTACACCTTCTACAACGAGC
TGCGCGTGGCCCCGGAGGAGCACCCAGTGCTGCTGACCGAGGCCCCCCTGAACCCCAAGGCCAACAGAGA
GAAGATGACTCAGATTATGTTTGAGACCTTCAACACCCCGGCCATGTACGTGGCCATCCAGGCCGTGCTG
TCCCTCTACGCCTCTGGGCGCACCACTGGCATTGTCATGGACTCTGGAGACGGGGTCACCCACACGGTGC
CCATCTACGAGGGCTACGCCCTCCCCCACGCCATCCTGCGTCTGGACCTGGCTGGCCGGGACCTGACCGA
CTACCTCATGAAGATCCTCACTGAGCGAGGCTACAGCTTCACCACCACGGCCGAGCGGGAAATCGTGCGC
GACATCAAGGAGAAGCTGTGCTACGTCGCCCTGGACTTCGAGCAGGAGATGGCCACCGCCGCATCCTCCT
CTTCTCTGGAGAAGAGCTACGAGCTGCCCGATGGCCAGGTCATCACCATTGGCAATGAGCGGTTCCGGTG
TCCGGAGGCGCTGTTCCAGCCTTCCTTCCTGGGTATGGAATCTTGCGGCATCCACGAGACCACCTTCAAC
TCCATCATGAAGTGTGACGTGGACATCCGCAAAGACCTGTACGCCAACACGGTGCTGTCGGGCGGCACCA
CCATGTACCCGGGCATTGCCGACAGGATGCAGAAGGAGATCACCGCCCTGGCGCCCAGCACCATGAAGAT
CAAGATCATCGCACCCCCAGAGCGCAAGTACTCGGTGTGGATCGGTGGCTCCATCCTGGCCTCACTGTCC
ACCTTCCAGCAGATGTGGATTAGCAAGCAGGAGTACGACGAGTCGGGCCCCTCCATCGTCCACCGCAAAT
CTTC
